>Addgene plasmid #217157 | pCMV-Mariner-6B_AMi | addgene full sequence | sequence record 443157 | Addgene NGS Result
GACATTGATTATTGACTAGTTATTAATAGTAATCAATTACGGGGTCATTAGTTCATAGCCCATATATGGA
GTTCCGCGTTACATAACTTACGGTAAATGGCCCGCCTGGCTGACCGCCCAACGACCCCCGCCCATTGACG
TCAATAATGACGTATGTTCCCATAGTAACGCCAATAGGGACTTTCCATTGACGTCAATGGGTGGAGTATT
TACGGTAAACTGCCCACTTGGCAGTACATCAAGTGTATCATATGCCAAGTACGCCCCCTATTGACGTCAA
TGACGGTAAATGGCCCGCCTGGCATTATGCCCAGTACATGACCTTATGGGACTTTCCTACTTGGCAGTAC
ATCTACGTATTAGTCATCGCTATTACCATGGTGATGCGGTTTTGGCAGTACATCAATGGGCGTGGATAGC
GGTTTGACTCACGGGGATTTCCAAGTCTCCACCCCATTGACGTCAATGGGAGTTTGTTTTGGCACCAAAA
TCAACGGGACTTTCCAAAATGTCGTAACAACTCCGCCCCATTGACGCAAATGGGCGGTAGGCGTGTACGG
TGGGAGGTCTATATAAGCAGAGCTCTCTGGCTAACTAGAGAACCCACTGCTTACTGGCTTATCGAAATTA
ATACGACTCACTATAGGGAGACCCAAGCTTGGTACCGAGCTCGGATCCACTAGTAACGGCCGCCAGTGTG
CTGGAATTCGCCGCCACCATGCCGAAACGCAAACTGTACACCTTCGATTTCAAGCTGAGCATCATTGATC
ACGCGAAAAAGCACGGTAACTGCGCAGCGGGTCGTGAATTTAGCGTGGACGAAAAGAGCGTTCGCGAATG
GCGCAAAGAAGAAGGCATTCTGAAGACCCTGAACCCTCGTAAACGTGCCCGTCGTGGCATGCATTGTAAA
TGGCCGACCCTGGAAGCGAACCTGAAAGAATGGGTGGTGGCCCAACGCGAAAGCAACAAAGTGGTGAGCA
CCATTGCGATTCGCCAAAAGGCCCGCGTTATTGCCAACGAGATGAAGATTACCGACTTCGGCGGTGGTTG
TAACTGGGCGCACAAATTCATGTGCCGCAACAACCTGGCAGTTCGCAGCCGTACTACTGTGGGCCAGAAA
TTACCTGGTGACTGGGAGGAGAAACTGACCGAATTTCACGATTTCGTGCGCAAGGAATGCAGCGTGCATA
ACCTGTGCCCTGCGGATATTATCAACATGGACGAAGTGCCGATTAGCTTTGATGTGCCTGCCAGCCGCAC
CGTTGATCAACGCGGCAAGAAGATGATTGCGATTAGCACCACCGGTCATGAACGCACCAACTTTACCGTT
GTGCTGGCGTGTACCGTTAGCGGTGCAAAGCTGAAACCGATGGTGATTTTTAAACGCGTGACCATGCCGC
GCGAAAAAATTCCTAACGGCGTGGCGGTGATTTGCAACAAAAAGGGCTGGATGAACGAGGACGTGATGAA
AGAGTGGACCGAGCGCTGTTTTCGTACCCGCCAGGGTGGTTTCTTTGTGCCTAAAAGCCTGCTGATTTTT
GATGCGATGGCGGCGCATAAACACAGCAGCGTGCAGAAGCAGATTAACAAAGCGGGCGCCCATATTGCAG
TTATCCCTGGTGGCCTGACCTGCAAATTACAGCCGCTGGACATTAGCGTGAACCACAGCTTCAAATGCTT
CATGCGCAAGGAATGGGAAAAGTGGATGAGCCAGGGCGTTCGTAGCTTTACCCCGAGCGGCAAACAACGT
CGTGCGACCTATACCGAAGTGTGCAACTGGATTATTGCGGCGTGGCGTGCAGTTAAACCGAGCAGCATCA
TCAACGGCTTCTTCAAAGCGGGCATCCTGGATGGTGCGAGCGGTGAGGAAAGCGATTACACCGATAGCGA
AGACTATGCCGATGAACTGGATGGTGCGGCCTTTGTGGATGCCTACTTCGGCGAAAGCAGCTATAACACC
GATTTCGAGGGCTTTTGATGAGCGGCCGCTCGAGCATGCATCTAGAGGGCCCTATTCTATAGTGTCACCT
AAATGCTAGAGCTCGCTGATCAGCCTCGACTGTGCCTTCTAGTTGCCAGCCATCTGTTGTTTGCCCCTCC
CCCGTGCCTTCCTTGACCCTGGAAGGTGCCACTCCCACTGTCCTTTCCTAATAAAATGAGGAAATTGCAT
CGCATTGTCTGAGTAGGTGTCATTCTATTCTGGGGGGTGGGGTGGGGCAGGACAGCAAGGGGGAGGATTG
GGAAGACAATAGCAGGCATGCTGGGGATGCGGTGGGCTCTATGGCTTCTGAGGCGGAAAGAACCAGCTGG
GGCTCTAGGGGGTATCCCC
[124 nt withheld, positions 2330-2453]
C
[91 nt withheld, positions 2455-2545]
A
[49 nt withheld, positions 2547-2595]
CCTTTGACGTTGGAGTCCACGTTCTTT
[37 nt withheld, positions 2623-2659]
ACCCTATCTCGGTCTATTCTTTTGATTTATAAGGGATTTTGCCGATTTCGGCCTATTGGTTAAAAAATGA
GCTGATTTAACAAAAATTTAACGCGAATTAATTCTGTGGAATGTGTGTCAGTTAGGGTGTGGAAAGTCCC
CAGGCTCCCCAGCAGGCAGAAGTATGCAAAGCATGCATCTCAATTAGTCAGCAACCAGGTGTGGAAAGTC
CCCAGGCTCCCCAGCAGGCAGAAGTATGCAAAGCATGCATCTCAATTAGTCAGCAACCATAGTCCCGCCC
CTAACTCCGCCCATCCCGCCCCTAACTCCGCCCAGTTCCGCCCATTCTCCGCCCCATGGCTGACTAATTT
TTTTTATTTATGCAGAGGCCGAGGCCGCCTCTGCCTCTGAGCTATTCCAGAAGTAGTGAGGAGGCTTTTT
TGGAGGCCTAGGCTTTTGCAAAAAGCTCCCCGAAATGACCGACCAAGCGACGCCCAACCTGCCATCACGA
GATTTCGATTCCACCGCCGCCTTCTATGAAAGGTTGGGCTTCGGAATCGTTTTCCGGGACGCCGGCTGGA
TGATCCTCCAGCGCGGGGATCTCATGCTGGAGTTCTTCGCCCACCCCAACTTGTTTATTGCAGCTTATAA
TGGTTACAAATAAAGCAATAGCATCACAAATTTCACAAATAAAGCATTTTTTTCACTGCATTCTAGTTGT
GGTTTGTCCAAACTCATCAATGTATCTTATCATGTCTGTATACCGTCGACCTCTAGCTAGAGCTTGGCGT
AATCATGGTCATAGCTGTTTCCTGTGTGAAATTGTTATCCGCTCACAATTCCACACAACATACGAGCCGG
AAGCATAAAGTGTAAAGCCTGGGGTGCCTAATGAGTGAGCTAACTCACATTAATTGCGTTGCGCTCACTG
CCCGCTTTCCAGTCGGGAAACCTGTCGTGCCAGCTGCATTAATGAATCGGCCAACGCGCGGGGAGAGGCG
GTTTGCGTATTGGGCGCTCTTCCGCTTCCTCGCTCACTGACTCGCTGCGCTCGGTCGTTCGGCTGCGGCG
AGCGGTATCAGCTCACTCAAAGGCGGTAATACGGTTATCCACAGAATCAGGGGATAACGCAGGAAAGAAC
ATGTGAGCAAAAGGCCAGCAAAAGGCCAGGAACCGTAAAAAGGCCGCGTTGCTGGCGTTTTTCCATAGGC
TCCGCCCCCCTGACGAGCATCACAAAAATCGACGCTCAAGTCAGAGGTGGCGAAACCCGACAGGACTATA
AAGATACCAGGCGTTTCCCCCTGGAAGCTCCCTCGTGCGCTCTCCTGTTCCGACCCTGCCGCTTACCGGA
TACCTGTCCGCCTTTCTCCCTTCGGGAAGCGTGGCGCTTTCTCATAGCTCACGCTGTAGGTATCTCAGTT
CGGTGTAGGTCGTTCGCTCCAAGCTGGGCTGTGTGCACGAACCCCCCGTTCAGCCCGACCGCTGCGCCTT
ATCCGGTAACTATCGTCTTGAGTCCAACCCGGTAAGACACGACTTATCGCCACTGGCAGCAGCCACTGGT
AACAGGATTAGCAGAGCGAGGTATGTAGGCGGTGCTACAGAGTTCTTGAAGTGGTGGCCTAACTACGGCT
ACACTAGAAGAACAGTATTTGGTATCTGCGCTCTGCTGAAGCCAGTTACCTTCGGAAAAAGAGTTGGTAG
CTCTTGATCCGGCAAACAAACCACCGCTGGTAGCGGTGGTTTTTTTGTTTGCAAGCAGCAGATTACGCGC
AGAAAAAAAGGATCTCAAGAAGATCCTTTGATCTTTTCTACGGGGTCTGACGCTCAGTGGAACGAAAACT
CACGTTAAGGGATTTTGGTCATGAGATTATCAAAAAGGATCTTCACCTAGATCCTTTTAAATTAAAAATG
AAGTTTTAAATCAATCTAAAGTATATATGAGTAAACTTGGTCTGACAGTTACCAATGCTTAATCAGTGAG
GCACCTATCTCAGCGATCTGTCTATTTCGTTCATCCATAGTTGCCTGACTCCCCGTCGTGTAGATAACTA
CGATACGGGAGGGCTTACCATCTGGCCCCAGTGCTGCAATGATACCGCGAGACCCACGCTCACCGGCTCC
AGATTTATCAGCAATAAACCAGCCAGCCGGAAGGGCCGAGCGCAGAAGTGGTCCTGCAACTTTATCCGCC
TCCATCCAGTCTATTAATTGTTGCCGGGAAGCTAGAGTAAGTAGTTCGCCAGTTAATAGTTTGCGCAACG
TTGTTGCCATTGCTACAGGCATCGTGGTGTCACGCTCGTCGTTTGGTATGGCTTCATTCAGCTCCGGTTC
CCAACGATCAAGGCGAGTTACATGATCCCCCATGTTGTGCAAAAAAGCGGTTAGCTCCTTCGGTCCTCCG
ATCGTTGTCAGAAGTAAGTTGGCCGCAGTGTTATCACTCATGGTTATGGCAGCACTGCATAATTCTCTTA
CTGTCATGCCATCCGTAAGATGCTTTTCTGTGACTGGTGAGTACTCAACCAAGTCATTCTGAGAATAGTG
TATGCGGCGACCGAGTTGCTCTTGCCCGGCGTCAATACGGGATAATACCGCGCCACATAGCAGAACTTTA
AAAGTGCTCATCATTGGAAAACGTTCTTCGGGGCGAAAACTCTCAAGGATCTTACCGCTGTTGAGATCCA
GTTCGATGTAACCCACTCGTGCACCCAACTGATCTTCAGCATCTTTTACTTTCACCAGCGTTTCTGGGTG
AGCAAAAACAGGAAGGCAAAATGCCGCAAAAAAGGGAATAAGGGCGACACGGAAATGTTGAATACTCATA
CTCTTCCTTTTTCAATATTATTGAAGCATTTATCAGGGTTATTGTCTCATGAGCGGATACATATTTGAAT
GTATTTAGAAAAATAAACAAATAGGGGTTCCGCGCACATTTCCCCGAAAAGTGCCACCTGACGTCGACGG
ATCGGGAGATCTCCCGATCCCCTATGGTGCACTCTCAGTACAATCTGCTCTGATGCCGCATAGTTAAGCC
AGTATCTGCTCCCTGCTTGTGTGTTGGAGGTCGCTGAGTAGTGCGCGAGCAAAATTTAAGCTACAACAAG
GCAAGGCTTGACCGACAATTGCATGAAGAATCTGCTTAGGGTTAGGCGTTTTGCGCTGCTTCGCGATGTA
CGGGCCAGATATACGCGTT
Features (pLannotate 1.2.2; 19 found; start..end, strand, type, name):
      1..380     +  enhancer       CMV enhancer: human cytomegalovirus immediate early enhancer
    381..584     +  promoter       CMV promoter: human cytomegalovirus (CMV) immediate early promoter
    580..613     +  LTR            5' LTR (truncated) (fragment): truncated 5' long terminal repeat (LTR) from HIV-1
    629..647     +  promoter       T7 promoter: promoter for bacteriophage T7 RNA polymerase
   2016..2034    -  promoter       SP6 promoter: promoter for bacteriophage SP6 RNA polymerase
   2060..2284    +  polyA_signal   bGH poly(A) signal: bovine growth hormone polyadenylation signal
   2288..2309    +  promoter       SV40 promoter (fragment): SV40 enhancer and early promoter
   2330..2758    +  rep_origin     f1 ori (sequence partly withheld): f1 bacteriophage origin of replication; arrow indicates direction of (+) strand synthesis
   2772..3101    +  promoter       SV40 promoter: SV40 enhancer and early promoter
   3114..3272    +  CDS            ble (fragment): BLE_KLEPN - Experimental evidence at protein level: Swiss-Prot protein existence level 1. Binding protein with a strong affinity to the bleomycin family of antibiotics. Binds to CL990; an antimitotic-antibiotic compound. From Klebsiella pneumoniae.
   3267..3388    +  polyA_signal   SV40 poly(A) signal: SV40 polyadenylation signal
   3461..3477    -  protein_bind   lac operator: The lac repressor binds to the lac operator to inhibit transcription in E. coli. This inhibition can be relieved by adding lactose or isopropyl-β-D-thiogalactopyranoside (IPTG). lac repressor encoded by lacI
   3485..3515    -  promoter       lac promoter: promoter for the E. coli lac operon
   3530..3551    -  protein_bind   CAP binding site: CAP binding activates transcription in the presence of cAMP. E. coli catabolite activator protein
   3564..3656    -  CDS            lacI (fragment): lac repressor; lacI; The lac repressor binds to the lac operator to inhibit transcription in E. coli. This inhibition can be relieved by adding lactose or isopropyl-β-D-thiogalactopyranoside (IPTG).
   3839..4427    -  rep_origin     ori: high-copy-number ColE1/pMB1/pBR322/pUC origin of replication
   4598..5458    -  CDS            AmpR: β-lactamase; bla; confers resistance to ampicillin, carbenicillin, and related antibiotics
   5459..5563    -  promoter       AmpR promoter: bla
   5622..5674    -  misc_feature   bom (fragment): basis of mobility region from pBR322
