[The description below was written by a language model from this plasmid's Addgene catalogue record and pLannotate feature annotations shown in this document.]
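Description:
pCMV-Mariner-6B_AMi is a 5.8 kb mammalian expression plasmid built on a pCMV backbone to produce the Mariner-6B_AMi transposase, a synthetic coding sequence for a mariner-family DNA transposase. It is maintained in E. coli through a high-copy ColE1/pUC-type origin and selected with ampicillin via the β-lactamase gene and its native promoter. An f1 origin is also present, which in principle allows single-stranded DNA production.

Expression in mammalian cells is driven by the human cytomegalovirus immediate-early enhancer and promoter and terminated by the bovine growth hormone polyadenylation signal. The automated feature table does not annotate the transposase itself, but the unannotated stretch of roughly 1.4 kb between the T7 promoter (sense) and the SP6 promoter (antisense) is where the insert presumably sits. These phage promoters could serve for in vitro transcription or as sequencing primer sites. The cloning sites used are not recorded, and no epitope tag or reporter is annotated. Downstream, an SV40 early promoter precedes only a short fragment of a bleomycin-resistance (ble) gene followed by an SV40 poly(A) signal, so a functional mammalian selection marker does not appear to be present. Short fragments annotated as HIV-1 LTR, lacI, lac promoter/operator and bom are likely backbone remnants.

The plasmid comes from a survey of 130 DNA transposons tested for activity in human cells. It most plausibly serves as the helper supplying transposase in trans, by transient transfection, alongside a separate donor plasmid carrying the matching transposon ends, although the record does not describe that partner construct.
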