Addgene plasmid #217157: pCMV-Mariner-6B_AMi
Purpose: Mammalian expression vector for expression of Mariner-6B_Ami transposase (CMV promoter)
Depositing lab: Haoyi Wang. Depositing organization: Institute of Zoology, Chinese Academy of Sciences. Publication: Heterologous survey of 130 DNA transposons in human cells highlights their functional divergence and expands the genome engineering toolbox. Zhang T, Tan S, Tang N, Li Y, Zhang C, Sun J, Guo Y, Gao H, Cai Y, Sun W, Wang C, Fu L, Ma H, Wu Y, Hu X, Zhang X, Gee P, Yan W, Zhao Y, Chen Q, Guo B, Wang H, Zhang YE. Cell. 2024 Jul 11;187(14):3741-3760.e30. doi: 10.1016/j.cell.2024.05.007. Epub 2024 Jun 5. PubMed 38843831.
Backbone
  Vector backbone: pCMV
  Vector type: Mammalian Expression
Growth in bacteria
  Bacterial resistance: Ampicillin, 100 μg/mL
  Growth temperature: 37°C
  Growth strain: DH5alpha
  Copy number: High Copy
Gene/Insert
  Gene/Insert name: Mariner-6B_AMi transposase
  Species: Synthetic
  Cloning method: Restriction Enzyme; 5′ cloning site Unknown (unknown if destroyed); 3′ cloning site Unknown (unknown if destroyed)
Terms and licenses: Academic/Nonprofit Terms; Industry Terms: Not Available to Industry
How to cite: pCMV-Mariner-6B_AMi was a gift from Haoyi Wang (Addgene plasmid # 217157 ; http://n2t.net/addgene:217157 ; RRID:Addgene_217157)
